Addgene plasmid #40078: pcDNA3.1-CD8bM-1
Depositing lab: Paula Kavathas. Depositing organization: Yale University. Publication: Differential expression of the human CD8beta splice variants and regulation of the M-2 isoform by ubiquitination. Thakral D, Dobbins J, Devine L, Kavathas PB. J Immunol. 2008 Jun 1;180(11):7431-42. PubMed 18490743.
Backbone
  Vector backbone: pcDNA3.1
  Backbone manufacturer: Life Technologies
  Backbone size w/o insert (bp): 5400
  Total vector size (bp): 6052
  Vector type: Mammalian Expression
  Selectable markers: Neomycin (select with G418)
Growth in bacteria
  Bacterial resistance: Ampicillin, 100 μg/mL
  Growth temperature: 37°C
  Growth strain: DH5alpha
  Copy number: High Copy
Gene/Insert
  Gene/Insert name: CD8β M-1
  Species: H. sapiens (human)
  Insert size (bp): 652
  Cloning method: TOPO Cloning
  Sequencing primers: 5′ gtacctaggatgcggccgcggctgt; 3′ gccggtcgactcatttgtaaaattgtttcatg
Resource information
  A portion of this plasmid was derived from a plasmid made by: Dr. D.R. Littman, Skirball Institute New York University School of Medicine
Terms and licenses: Academic/Nonprofit Terms; Industry Terms: Not Available to Industry
How to cite: pcDNA3.1-CD8bM-1 was a gift from Paula Kavathas (Addgene plasmid # 40078 ; http://n2t.net/addgene:40078 ; RRID:Addgene_40078)
