[The description below was written by a language model from this plasmid's Addgene catalogue record.]
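Description:
pcDNA3.1-CD8bM-1 is a mammalian expression plasmid built on the commercial pcDNA3.1 backbone, carrying a human cDNA for the M-1 isoform of the CD8β chain. The insert is about 650 bp and was introduced by TOPO cloning, giving a total construct of roughly 6.05 kb on a backbone of about 5.4 kb. The plasmid is maintained at high copy number in standard E. coli cloning strains under ampicillin selection. It also carries a neomycin resistance marker, so transfected mammalian cells can be selected with G418 to establish stable lines.

The record does not include a feature table and does not explicitly name the promoter or polyadenylation signal. pcDNA3.1 vectors generally drive the insert from the strong constitutive CMV immediate-early promoter, with a downstream polyadenylation signal and a separate SV40-driven neomycin cassette, but these elements are inferred from the backbone name rather than documented here. No epitope tags, reporters or fusion partners are listed, so the insert appears to encode the untagged CD8β M-1 coding sequence. Part of the plasmid is noted as deriving from a construct made in another laboratory.

CD8β is the partner chain that pairs with CD8α to form the CD8αβ co-receptor on T cells, and the human gene produces several splice variants that the associated publication designates M-1, M-2 and so on. That study examined the differential expression of these variants and the regulation of the M-2 isoform by ubiquitination. This plasmid is therefore suited to expressing the M-1 isoform in transfected mammalian cells, for example to compare its expression and behaviour with those of the other CD8β isoforms.
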