>Addgene plasmid #40078 | pcDNA3.1-CD8bM-1 | depositor partial sequence | sequence record 50930 | Insert of CD8bM-1 flanked by restriction site AvrII at 5' and SalI at 3'
GTACCTAGGATGCGGCCGCGGCTGTGGCTCCTCCTGGCCGCGCAGCTGACAGTTCTCCATGGCAACTCAG
TCCTCCAGCAGACCCCTGCATACATAAAGGTGCAAACCAACAAGATGGTGATGCTGTCCTGCGAGGCTAA
AATCTCCCTCAGTAACATGCGCATCTACTGGCTGAGACAGCGCCAGGCACCGAGCAGTGACAGTCACCAC
GAGTTCCTGGCCCTCTGGGATTCCGCAAAAGGGACTATCCACGGTGAAGAGGTGGAACAGGAGAAGATAG
CTGTGTTTCGGGATGCAAGCCGGTTCATTCTCAATCTCACAAGCGTGAAGCCGGAAGACAGTGGCATCTA
CTTCTGCATGATCGTCGGGAGCCCCGAGCTGACCTTCGGGAAGGGAACTCAGCTGAGTGTGGTTGATTTC
CTTCCCACCACTGCCCAGCCCACCAAGAAGTCCACCCTCAAGAAGAGAGTGTGCCGGTTACCCAGGCCAG
AGACCCAGAAGGGCCCACTTTGTAGCCCCATCACCCTTGGCCTGCTGGTGGCTGGCGTCCTGGTTCTGCT
GGTTTCCCTGGGAGTGGCCATCCACCTGTGCTGCCGGCGGAGGAGAGCCCGGCTTCGTTTCATGAAACAA
TTTTACAAATGAGTCGACCGGC
