>Addgene plasmid #40078 | pcDNA3.1-CD8bM-1 | addgene partial sequence | sequence record 52247 | CMV-F 5'-CGCAAATGGGCGGTAGGCGTG-3'
TCTGGCTAACTAGAGAACCCACTGCTTACTGGCTTATCGAAATTAATACGACTCACTATAGGGAGACCCA
AGCTGGCTAGAACTAGTGGATCCCCCGGGCTGCAGGCGGGCGACTGTCTCCGCCGAGCCCCCGGGGCCAG
GTGTCCCGGGCGCGCCACGATGCGGCCGCGGCTGTGGCTCCTCCTGGCCGCGCAGCTGACAGTTCTCCAT
GGCAACTCAGTCCTCCAGCAGACCCCTGCATACATAAAGGTGCAAACCAACAAGATGGTGATGCTGTCCT
GCGAGGCTAAAATCTCCCTCAGTAACATGCGCATCTACTGGCTGAGACAGCGCCAGGCACCGAGCAGTGA
CAGTCACCACGAGTTCCTGGCCCTCTGGGATTCCGCAAAAGGGACTATCCACGGTGAAGAGGTGGAACAG
GAGAAGATAGCTGTGTTTCGGGATGCAAGCCGGTTCATTCTCAATCTCACAAGCGTGAAGCCGGAAGACA
GTGGCATCTACTTCTGCATGATCGTCGGGAGCCCCGAGCTGACCTTCGGGAAGGGAACTCAGCTGAGTGT
GGTTGATTTCCTTCCCACCACTGCCCAGCCCACCAAGAAGTCCACCCTCAAGAAGAGAGTGTGCCGGTTA
CCCAGGCCAGAGACCCAGAAGGGCCCACTTTGTAGCCCCATCACCCTTGGCCTGCTGGTGGCTGGCGTCC
TGGTTCTGCTGGTTTCCCTGGGAGTGGCCATCCACCTGTGCTGCCGGCGGAGGAGAGCCCGGCTTCGTTT
CATGAAACAATTTTACAAATAAGCAGAGAATACGGTTTTGGTGTCCTGCTACAAAAAGACATCGGTCAGT
AATGAGCACGATGTGGAAA
